>Addgene plasmid #71747 | (GGS)9_(+36GFP)-Cre.ape | depositor full sequence | sequence record 133158 | (GGS)9_(+36GFP)-Cre.ape sequence 7080 bps
GGGAATTGTGAGCGGATAACAATTCCCCTCTAGAAATAATTTTGTTTAACTTTAAGAAGGAGATATCATA
TGGGTGGTGGTAGCGGTGGTTCTGGTGGTTCTGGTGGTAGCGGCGGTAGCGGTGGTAGCGGTGGTAGCGG
TGGCAGCGGCGGTTCTAGCAAAGGTGAACGTCTGTTTCGTGGTAAAGTACCGATCTTAGTGGAATTAAAG
GGCGACGTGAACGGTCATAAATTTAGCGTGCGCGGCAAAGGCAAAGGTGACGCTACCCGTGGTAAATTGA
CCCTGAAGTTTATTTGCACAACAGGCAAATTACCCGTTCCGTGGCCCACCTTAGTGACCACCCTGACCTA
TGGCGTTCAGTGCTTCAGTCGTTACCCTAAACACATGAAACGTCACGATTTTTTCAAATCAGCCATGCCT
AAAGGATATGTTCAAGAGCGTACAATCAGCTTCAAGAAGGATGGCAAATATAAAACGCGTGCGGAAGTGA
AATTTGAAGGCCGCACATTAGTAAATCGTATCAAACTGAAAGGTCGTGACTTCAAAGAAAAAGGCAACAT
TTTAGGCCATAAACTGCGTTATAACTTTAATTCTCATAAGGTGTATATTACGGCCGATAAACGCAAGAAT
GGTATCAAGGCAAAATTCAAAATTCGCCATAACGTGAAAGACGGCAGCGTTCAATTAGCGGATCATTATC
AACAAAACACGCCGATTGGTCGCGGGCCTGTACTGTTACCTCGCAACCACTACCTGAGCACCCGTTCTAA
ACTGAGCAAAGATCCGAAAGAAAAACGCGATCACATGGTTCTGTTAGAATTCGTGACCGCTGCAGGCATT
AAGCACGGACGCGACGAACGCTACAAGACCGGTGGTAGCGGTGGTTCTGGTGGTTCTGGTGGTAGCGGCG
GTAGCGGTGGTAGCGGTGGTAGCGGTGGCAGCGGCGGTACCGCGAGCAATTTACTGACCGTACACCAAAA
TTTGCCTGCATTGCCGGTCGATGCAACGAGTGATGAGGTTCGCAAGAACCTGATGGACATGTTCAGGGAT
CGCCAGGCGTTTTCTGAGCATACCTGGAAAATGCTTCTGTCCGTTTGCCGGTCGTGGGCGGCATGGTGCA
AGTTGAATAACCGGAAATGGTTTCCCGCAGAACCTGAAGATGTTCGCGATTATCTTCTATATCTTCAGGC
GCGCGGTCTGGCAGTAAAAACTATCCAGCAACATTTGGGCCAGCTAAACATGCTTCATCGTCGGTCCGGG
CTGCCACGACCAAGTGACAGCAATGCTGTTTCACTGGTTATGCGGCGTATCCGAAAAGAAAACGTTGATG
CCGGTGAACGTGCAAAACAGGCTCTAGCGTTCGAACGCACTGATTTCGACCAGGTTCGTTCACTCATGGA
AAATAGCGATCGCTGCCAGGATATACGTAATCTGGCATTTCTGGGGATTGCTTATAACACCCTGTTACGT
ATAGCCGAAATTGCCAGGATCAGGGTTAAAGATATCTCACGTACTGACGGTGGGAGAATGTTAATCCATA
TTGGCAGAACGAAAACGCTGGTTAGCACCGCAGGTGTAGAGAAGGCACTTAGCCTGGGGGTAACTAAACT
GGTCGAGCGATGGATTTCCGTCTCTGGTGTAGCTGATGATCCGAATAACTACCTGTTTTGCCGGGTCAGA
AAAAATGGTGTTGCCGCGCCATCTGCCACCAGCCAGCTATCAACTCGCGCCCTGGAAGGGATTTTTGAAG
CAACTCATCGATTGATTTACGGCGCTAAGGATGACTCTGGTCAGAGATACCTGGCCTGGTCTGGACACAG
TGCCCGTGTCGGAGCCGCGCGAGATATGGCCCGCGCTGGAGTTTCAATACCGGAGATCATGCAAGCTGGT
GGCTGGACCAATGTAAATATTGTCATGAACTATATCCGTAACCTGGATAGTGAAACAGGGGCAATGGTGC
GCCTGCTGGAAGATGGCGACGGCGGATCCCATCACCACCACCATCACTAATGACTCGAGTCTGGTAAAGA
AACCGCTGCTGCGAAATTTGAACGCCAGCACATGGACTCGTCTACTAGCGCAGCTTAATTAACCTAGGCT
GCTGCCACCGCTGAGCAATAACTAGCATAACCCCTTGGGGCCTCTAAACGGGTCTTGAGGGGTTTTTTGC
TGAAAGGAGGAACTATATCCGGATTGGCGAATGGG
[124 nt withheld, positions 2206-2329]
C
[91 nt withheld, positions 2331-2421]
A
[49 nt withheld, positions 2423-2471]
CCTTTGACGTTGGAGTCCACGTTCTTT
[37 nt withheld, positions 2499-2535]
ACCCTATCTCGGTCTATTCTTTTGATTTATAAGGGATTTTGCCGATTTCGGCCTATTGGTTAAAAAATGA
GCTGATTTAACAAAAATTTAACGCGAATTTTAACAAAATATTAACGTTTACAATTTCTGGCGGCACGATG
GCATGAGATTATCAAAAAGGATCTTCACCTAGATCCTTTTAAATTAAAAATGAAGTTTTAAATCAATCTA
AAGTATATATGAGTAAACTTGGTCTGACAGTTACCAATGCTTAATCAGTGAGGCACCTATCTCAGCGATC
TGTCTATTTCGTTCATCCATAGTTGCCTGACTCCCCGTCGTGTAGATAACTACGATACGGGAGGGCTTAC
CATCTGGCCCCAGTGCTGCAATGATACCGCGAGACCCACGCTCACCGGCTCCAGATTTATCAGCAATAAA
CCAGCCAGCCGGAAGGGCCGAGCGCAGAAGTGGTCCTGCAACTTTATCCGCCTCCATCCAGTCTATTAAT
TGTTGCCGGGAAGCTAGAGTAAGTAGTTCGCCAGTTAATAGTTTGCGCAACGTTGTTGCCATTGCTACAG
GCATCGTGGTGTCACGCTCGTCGTTTGGTATGGCTTCATTCAGCTCCGGTTCCCAACGATCAAGGCGAGT
TACATGATCCCCCATGTTGTGCAAAAAAGCGGTTAGCTCCTTCGGTCCTCCGATCGTTGTCAGAAGTAAG
TTGGCCGCAGTGTTATCACTCATGGTTATGGCAGCACTGCATAATTCTCTTACTGTCATGCCATCCGTAA
GATGCTTTTCTGTGACTGGTGAGTACTCAACCAAGTCATTCTGAGAATAGTGTATGCGGCGACCGAGTTG
CTCTTGCCCGGCGTCAATACGGGATAATACCGCGCCACATAGCAGAACTTTAAAAGTGCTCATCATTGGA
AAACGTTCTTCGGGGCGAAAACTCTCAAGGATCTTACCGCTGTTGAGATCCAGTTCGATGTAACCCACTC
GTGCACCCAACTGATCTTCAGCATCTTTTACTTTCACCAGCGTTTCTGGGTGAGCAAAAACAGGAAGGCA
AAATGCCGCAAAAAAGGGAATAAGGGCGACACGGAAATGTTGAATACTCATACTCTTCCTTTTTCAATCA
TGATTGAAGCATTTATCAGGGTTATTGTCTCATGAGCGGATACATATTTGAATGTATTTAGAAAAATAAA
CAAATAGGTCATGACCAAAATCCCTTAACGTGAGTTTTCGTTCCACTGAGCGTCAGACCCCGTAGAAAAG
ATCAAAGGATCTTCTTGAGATCCTTTTTTTCTGCGCGTAATCTGCTGCTTGCAAACAAAAAAACCACCGC
TACCAGCGGTGGTTTGTTTGCCGGATCAAGAGCTACCAACTCTTTTTCCGAAGGTAACTGGCTTCAGCAG
AGCGCAGATACCAAATACTGTCCTTCTAGTGTAGCCGTAGTTAGGCCACCACTTCAAGAACTCTGTAGCA
CCGCCTACATACCTCGCTCTGCTAATCCTGTTACCAGTGGCTGCTGCCAGTGGCGATAAGTCGTGTCTTA
CCGGGTTGGACTCAAGACGATAGTTACCGGATAAGGCGCAGCGGTCGGGCTGAACGGGGGGTTCGTGCAC
ACAGCCCAGCTTGGAGCGAACGACCTACACCGAACTGAGATACCTACAGCGTGAGCTATGAGAAAGCGCC
ACGCTTCCCGAAGGGAGAAAGGCGGACAGGTATCCGGTAAGCGGCAGGGTCGGAACAGGAGAGCGCACGA
GGGAGCTTCCAGGGGGAAACGCCTGGTATCTTTATAGTCCTGTCGGGTTTCGCCACCTCTGACTTGAGCG
TCGATTTTTGTGATGCTCGTCAGGGGGGCGGAGCCTATGGAAAAACGCCAGCAACGCGGCCTTTTTACGG
TTCCTGGCCTTTTGCTGGCCTTTTGCTCACATGTTCTTTCCTGCGTTATCCCCTGATTCTGTGGATAACC
GTATTACCGCCTTTGAGTGAGCTGATACCGCTCGCCGCAGCCGAACGACCGAGCGCAGCGAGTCAGTGAG
CGAGGAAGCGGAAGAGCGCCTGATGCGGTATTTTCTCCTTACGCATCTGTGCGGTATTTCACACCGCATA
TATGGTGCACTCTCAGTACAATCTGCTCTGATGCCGCATAGTTAAGCCAGTATACACTCCGCTATCGCTA
CGTGACTGGGTCATGGCTGCGCCCCGACACCCGCCAACACCCGCTGACGCGCCCTGACGGGCTTGTCTGC
TCCCGGCATCCGCTTACAGACAAGCTGTGACCGTCTCCGGGAGCTGCATGTGTCAGAGGTTTTCACCGTC
ATCACCGAAACGCGCGAGGCAGCTGCGGTAAAGCTCATCAGCGTGGTCGTGAAGCGATTCACAGATGTCT
GCCTGTTCATCCGCGTCCAGCTCGTTGAGTTTCTCCAGAAGCGTTAATGTCTGGCTTCTGATAAAGCGGG
CCATGTTAAGGGCGGTTTTTTCCTGTTTGGTCACTGATGCCTCCGTGTAAGGGGGATTTCTGTTCATGGG
GGTAATGATACCGATGAAACGAGAGAGGATGCTCACGATACGGGTTACTGATGATGAACATGCCCGGTTA
CTGGAACGTTGTGAGGGTAAACAACTGGCGGTATGGATGCGGCGGGACCAGAGAAAAATCACTCAGGGTC
AATGCCAGCGCTTCGTTAATACAGATGTAGGTGTTCCACAGGGTAGCCAGCAGCATCCTGCGATGCAGAT
CCGGAACATAATGGTGCAGGGCGCTGACTTCCGCGTTTCCAGACTTTACGAAACACGGAAACCGAAGACC
ATTCATGTTGTTGCTCAGGTCGCAGACGTTTTGCAGCAGCAGTCGCTTCACGTTCGCTCGCGTATCGGTG
ATTCATTCTGCTAACCAGTAAGGCAACCCCGCCAGCCTAGCCGGGTCCTCAACGACAGGAGCACGATCAT
GCTAGTCATGCCCCGCGCCCACCGGAAGGAGCTGACTGGGTTGAAGGCTCTCAAGGGCATCGGTCGAGAT
CCCGGTGCCTAATGAGTGAGCTAACTTACATTAATTGCGTTGCGCTCACTGCCCGCTTTCCAGTCGGGAA
ACCTGTCGTGCCAGCTGCATTAATGAATCGGCCAACGCGCGGGGAGAGGCGGTTTGCGTATTGGGCGCCA
GGGTGGTTTTTCTTTTCACCAGTGAGACGGGCAACAGCTGATTGCCCTTCACCGCCTGGCCCTGAGAGAG
TTGCAGCAAGCGGTCCACGCTGGTTTGCCCCAGCAGGCGAAAATCCTGTTTGATGGTGGTTAACGGCGGG
ATATAACATGAGCTGTCTTCGGTATCGTCGTATCCCACTACCGAGATGTCCGCACCAACGCGCAGCCCGG
ACTCGGTAATGGCGCGCATTGCGCCCAGCGCCATCTGATCGTTGGCAACCAGCATCGCAGTGGGAACGAT
GCCCTCATTCAGCATTTGCATGGTTTGTTGAAAACCGGACATGGCACTCCAGTCGCCTTCCCGTTCCGCT
ATCGGCTGAATTTGATTGCGAGTGAGATATTTATGCCAGCCAGCCAGACGCAGACGCGCCGAGACAGAAC
TTAATGGGCCCGCTAACAGCGCGATTTGCTGGTGACCCAATGCGACCAGATGCTCCACGCCCAGTCGCGT
ACCGTCTTCATGGGAGAAAATAATACTGTTGATGGGTGTCTGGTCAGAGACATCAAGAAATAACGCCGGA
ACATTAGTGCAGGCAGCTTCCACAGCAATGGCATCCTGGTCATCCAGCGGATAGTTAATGATCAGCCCAC
TGACGCGTTGCGCGAGAAGATTGTGCACCGCCGCTTTACAGGCTTCGACGCCGCTTCGTTCTACCATCGA
CACCACCACGCTGGCACCCAGTTGATCGGCGCGAGATTTAATCGCCGCGACAATTTGCGACGGCGCGTGC
AGGGCCAGACTGGAGGTGGCAACGCCAATCAGCAACGACTGTTTGCCCGCCAGTTGTTGTGCCACGCGGT
TGGGAATGTAATTCAGCTCCGCCATCGCCGCTTCCACTTTTTCCCGCGTTTTCGCAGAAACGTGGCTGGC
CTGGTTCACCACGCGGGAAACGGTCTGATAAGAGACACCGGCATACTCTGCGACATCGTATAACGTTACT
GGTTTCACATTCACCACCCTGAATTGACTCTCTTCCGGGCGCTATCATGCCATACCGCGAAAGGTTTTGC
GCCATTCGATGGTGTCCGGGATCTCGACGCTCTCCCTTATGCGACTCCTGCATTAGGAAGCAGCCCAGTA
GTAGGTTGAGGCCGTTGAGCACCGCCGCCGCAAGGAATGGTGCATGCAAGGAGATGGCGCCCAACAGTCC
CCCGGCCACGGGGCCTGCCACCATACCCACGCCGAAACAAGCGCTCATGAGCCCGAAGTGGCGAGCCCGA
TCTTCCCCATCGGTGATGTCGGCGATATAGGCGCCAGCAACCGCACCTGTGGCGCCGGTGATGCCGGCCA
CGATGCGTCCGGCGTAGAGGATCGAGATCGATCTCGATCCCGCGAAATTAATACGACTCACTATA
Features (pLannotate 1.2.2; 20 found; start..end, strand, type, name):
      2..26      +  protein_bind   lac operator: The lac repressor binds to the lac operator to inhibit transcription in E. coli. This inhibition can be relieved by adding lactose or isopropyl-β-D-thiogalactopyranoside (IPTG). lac repressor encoded by lacI
     41..63      +  RBS            RBS: efficient ribosome binding site from bacteriophage T7 gene 10 (Olins and Rangwala, 1989)
    157..867     +  CDS            Superfolder GFP: Superfolder GFP is a basic (constitutively fluorescent) green fluorescent protein published in 2005, derived from Aequorea victoria. It is reported to be a very rapidly-maturing weak dimer.
    957..1979    +  CDS            Cre: site-specific recombinase Cre is a site-specific recombinase from bacteriophage P1. Recombination occurs at loxP sequences.
   2026..2067    +  CDS            S-Tag (fragment): affinity and epitope tag derived from pancreatic ribonuclease A
   2097..2114    +  CDS            SET1 (fragment): solubility-enhancement tag derived from T7 phage gene 10B
   2122..2169    +  terminator     T7 terminator: transcription terminator for bacteriophage T7 RNA polymerase
   2206..2661    +  rep_origin     f1 ori (sequence partly withheld): f1 bacteriophage origin of replication; arrow indicates direction of (+) strand synthesis
   2776..3636    -  CDS            AmpR: β-lactamase; bla; confers resistance to ampicillin, carbenicillin, and related antibiotics
   3637..3729    -  promoter       AmpR promoter: bla
   3810..4398    +  rep_origin     ori: high-copy-number ColE1/pMB1/pBR322/pUC origin of replication
   4584..4726    -  misc_feature   bom: basis of mobility region from pBR322
   4828..5019    -  CDS            rop: Rop protein, which maintains plasmids at low copy number; rop
   5036..5416    +  CDS            YPB1_ECOLX: Protein predicted: Swiss-Prot protein existence level 4. From Escherichia coli.
   5478..5542    -  CDS            TcR (fragment): tetracycline efflux protein; tet; confers resistance to tetracycline
   5557..5578    -  protein_bind   CAP binding site: CAP binding activates transcription in the presence of cAMP. E. coli catabolite activator protein
   5591..6673    -  CDS            lacI: lac repressor; lacI; The lac repressor binds to the lac operator to inhibit transcription in E. coli. This inhibition can be relieved by adding lactose or isopropyl-β-D-thiogalactopyranoside (IPTG).
   6674..6751    -  promoter       lacI promoter: lacI
   6759..7038    -  CDS            TcR (fragment): tetracycline efflux protein; tet; confers resistance to tetracycline
   7064..2       +  promoter       T7 promoter (across the origin): promoter for bacteriophage T7 RNA polymerase
