[The description below was written by a language model from this plasmid's Addgene catalogue record and pLannotate feature annotations shown in this document.]
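Description:
(GGS)9_(+36GFP)-Cre is a bacterial expression plasmid built on a Novagen pET29-type backbone (7,080 bp in total, with a 1,899 bp synthetic insert) for producing a supercharged GFP–Cre recombinase fusion protein in E. coli. The plasmid replicates from a ColE1/pMB1-family origin and also retains the bom and rop elements of pBR322. The catalogue lists it as high copy, although rop normally moderates copy number. An f1 origin is present as well. Selection is by ampicillin through the β-lactamase gene. This is worth noting because standard pET29 vectors are usually kanamycin-selected, but both the catalogue and the feature table agree on AmpR here. The short tetracycline-resistance fragments are non-functional backbone remnants.

The open reading frame was cloned between NcoI and XhoI, downstream of a T7 promoter with an adjacent lac operator and the T7 gene 10 ribosome binding site, and it ends at a T7 terminator. The plasmid's own lacI supplies repressor, so expression is IPTG-inducible in hosts that provide T7 RNA polymerase, such as DE3 lysogens. The annotation places a GFP coding region first; the tool matched it to superfolder GFP, and the record identifies it as the +36 supercharged variant. A Cre recombinase coding region follows. The name indicates a (GGS)9 flexible repeat, which probably corresponds to the unannotated stretch ahead of GFP, though the table does not annotate it. A C-terminal 6xHis tag is recorded for purification. The S-Tag and SET1 fragments called after Cre are probably vector-derived or partial matches.

The purified protein suits protein delivery studies. The cationic GFP promotes cell uptake, and Cre-mediated loxP recombination reports successful cytosolic and nuclear access, consistent with the associated work on endosomal escape.
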