Addgene plasmid #71747: (GGS)9_(+36GFP)-Cre.ape
Purpose: +36-GFP-Cre fusion expression in E.Coli
Depositing lab: David Liu. Depositing organization: Harvard University. Publication: Discovery and Characterization of a Peptide That Enhances Endosomal Escape of Delivered Proteins in Vitro and in Vivo. Li M, Tao Y, Shu Y, LaRochelle JR, Steinauer A, Thompson D, Schepartz A, Chen ZY, Liu DR. J Am Chem Soc. 2015 Nov 11;137(44):14084-93. doi: 10.1021/jacs.5b05694. Epub 2015 Oct 30. PubMed 26465072.
Backbone
  Vector backbone: pET29
  Backbone manufacturer: Novagen
  Backbone size w/o insert (bp): 5181
  Total vector size (bp): 7080
  Vector type: Bacterial Expression
Growth in bacteria
  Bacterial resistance: Ampicillin, 100 μg/mL
  Growth temperature: 37°C
  Growth strain: DH5alpha
  Growth instructions: For protein expression, transform into BL21 Star (DE3) cells. Induce at 1.0 OD with 0.5 mM IPTG final concentration. Growing overnight (16 hours) at 20-25 C.
  Copy number: High Copy
Gene/Insert
  Gene/Insert name: (GGS)9_+36GFP-Cre
  Species: Synthetic
  Insert size (bp): 1899
  Tag / fusion protein: 6XHis (C terminal on insert)
  Cloning method: Restriction Enzyme; 5′ cloning site NcoI (not destroyed); 3′ cloning site XhoI (not destroyed)
  Sequencing primers: 5′ T7 promoter; 3′ T7 Terminator
Terms and licenses: Academic/Nonprofit Terms; Industry Terms: Not Available to Industry
How to cite: (GGS)9_(+36GFP)-Cre.ape was a gift from David Liu (Addgene plasmid # 71747 ; http://n2t.net/addgene:71747 ; RRID:Addgene_71747)
