>Addgene plasmid #71747 | (GGS)9_(+36GFP)-Cre.ape | addgene partial sequence | sequence record 133099 | T7 5'-TAATACGACTCACTATAGGG-3'
ACTTTAAGAAGGAGATATCATATGGGTGGTGGTAGCGGTGGTTCTGGTGGTTCTGGTGGTAGCGGCGGTA
GCGGTGGTAGCGGTGGTAGCGGTGGCAGCGGCGGTTCTAGCAAAGGTGAACGTCTGTTTCGTGGTAAAGT
ACCGATCTTAGTGGAATTAAAGGGCGACGTGAACGGTCATAAATTTAGCGTGCGCGGCAAAGGCAAAGGT
GACGCTACCCGTGGTAAATTGACCCTGAAGTTTATTTGCACAACAGGCAAATTACCCGTTCCGTGGCCCA
CCTTAGTGACCACCCTGACCTATGGCGTTCAGTGCTTCAGTCGTTACCCTAAACACATGAAACGTCACGA
TTTTTTCAAATCAGCCATGCCTAAAGGATATGTTCAAGAGCGTACAATCAGCTTCAAGAAGGATGGCAAA
TATAAAACGCGTGCGGAAGTGAAATTTGAAGGCCGCACATTAGTAAATCGTATCAAACTGAAAGGTCGTG
ACTTCAAAGAAAAAGGCAACATTTTAGGCCATAAACTGCGTTATAACTTTAATTCTCATAAGGTGTATAT
TACGGCCGATAAACGCAAGAATGGTATCAAGGCAAAATTCAAAATTCGCCATAACGTGAAAGACGGCAGC
GTTCAATTAGCGGATCATTATCAACAAAACACGCCGATTGGTCGCGGGCCTGTACTGTTACCTCGCAACC
ACTACCTGAGCACCCGTTCTAAACTGAGCAAAGATCCGAAAGAAAAACGCGATCACATGGTTCTGTTAGA
ATTCGTGACCGCTGCAGGCATTAAGCACGGACGCGACGAACGCTACAAGACCGGTGGTAGCGGTGGTTCT
GGTGGTTCTGGTGGTA
