>Addgene plasmid #71747 | (GGS)9_(+36GFP)-Cre.ape | addgene partial sequence | sequence record 133157 | T7term 5'-GCTAGTTATTGCTCAGCGG-3'
ACGAGTCCATGTGCTGGCGTTCAAATTTCGCAGCAGCGGTTTCTTTACCAGACTCGAGTCATTAGTGATG
GTGGTGGTGATGGGATCCGCCGTCGCCATCTTCCAGCAGGCGCACCATTGCCCCTGTTTCACTATCCAGG
TTACGGATATAGTTCATGACAATATTTACATTGGTCCAGCCACCAGCTTGCATGATCTCCGGTATTGAAA
CTCCAGCGCGGGCCATATCTCGCGCGGCTCCGACACGGGCACTGTGTCCAGACCAGGCCAGGTATCTCTG
ACCAGAGTCATCCTTAGCGCCGTAAATCAATCGATGAGTTGCTTCAAAAATCCCTTCCAGGGCGCGAGTT
GATAGCTGGCTGGTGGCAGATGGCGCGGCAACACCATTTTTTCTGACCCGGCAAAACAGGTAGTTATTCG
GATCATCAGCTACACCAGAGACGGAAATCCATCGCTCGACCAGTTTAGTTACCCCCAGGCTAAGTGCCTT
CTCTACACCTGCGGTGCTAACCAGCGTTTTCGTTCTGCCAATATGGATTAACATTCTCCCACCGTCAGTA
CGTGAGATATCTTTAACCCTGATCCTGGCAATTTCGGCTATACGTAACAGGGTGTTATAAGCAATCCCCA
GAAATGCCAGATTACGTATATCCTGGCAGCGATCGCTATTTTCCATGAGTGAACGAACCTGGTCGAAATC
AGTGCGTTCGAACGCTAGAGCCTGTTTTGCACGTTCACCGGCATCAACGTTTTCTT
